>Addgene plasmid #182122 | 3xNLS-NLP-cMyc-cMyc AspCas12a | addgene full sequence | sequence record 372768 | Addgene NGS Result
GGTTTGCGTATTGGGCGCCAGGGTGGTTTTTCTTTTCACCAGTGAGACGGGCAACAGCTGATTGCCCTTC
ACCGCCTGGCCCTGAGAGAGTTGCAGCAAGCGGTCCACGCTGGTTTGCCCCAGCAGGCGAAAATCCTGTT
TGATGGTGGTTAACGGCGGGATATAACATGAGCTGTCTTCGGTATCGTCGTATCCCACTACCGAGATATC
CGCACCAACGCGCAGCCCGGACTCGGTAATGGCGCGCATTGCGCCCAGCGCCATCTGATCGTTGGCAACC
AGCATCGCAGTGGGAACGATGCCCTCATTCAGCATTTGCATGGTTTGTTGAAAACCGGACATGGCACTCC
AGTCGCCTTCCCGTTCCGCTATCGGCTGAATTTGATTGCGAGTGAGATATTTATGCCAGCCAGCCAGACG
CAGACGCGCCGAGACAGAACTTAATGGGCCCGCTAACAGCGCGATTTGCTGGTGACCCAATGCGACCAGA
TGCTCCACGCCCAGTCGCGTACCGTCTTCATGGGAGAAAATAATACTGTTGATGGGTGTCTGGTCAGAGA
CATCAAGAAATAACGCCGGAACATTAGTGCAGGCAGCTTCCACAGCAATGGCATCCTGGTCATCCAGCGG
ATAGTTAATGATCAGCCCACTGACGCGTTGCGCGAGAAGATTGTGCACCGCCGCTTTACAGGCTTCGACG
CCGCTTCGTTCTACCATCGACACCACCACGCTGGCACCCAGTTGATCGGCGCGAGATTTAATCGCCGCGA
CAATTTGCGACGGCGCGTGCAGGGCCAGACTGGAGGTGGCAACGCCAATCAGCAACGACTGTTTGCCCGC
CAGTTGTTGTGCCACGCGGTTGGGAATGTAATTCAGCTCCGCCATCGCCGCTTCCACTTTTTCCCGCGTT
TTCGCAGAAACGTGGCTGGCCTGGTTCACCACGCGGGAAACGGTCTGATAAGAGACACCGGCATACTCTG
CGACATCGTATAACGTTACTGGTTTCACATTCACCACCCTGAATTGACTCTCTTCCGGGCGCTATCATGC
CATACCGCGAAAGGTTTTGCGCCATTCGATGGTGTCCGGGATCTCGACGCTCTCCCTTATGCGACTCCTG
CATTAGGAAGCAGCCCAGTAGTAGGTTGAGGCCGTTGAGCACCGCCGCCGCAAGGAATGGTGCATGCAAG
GAGATGGCGCCCAACAGTCCCCCGGCCACGGGGCCTGCCACCATACCCACGCCGAAACAAGCGCTCATGA
GCCCGAAGTGGCGAGCCCGATCTTCCCCATCGGTGATGTCGGCGATATAGGCGCCAGCAACCGCACCTGT
GGCGCCGGTGATGCCGGCCACGATGCGTCCGGCGTAGAGGATCGAGATCTCGATCCCGCGAAATTAATAC
GACTCACTATAGGGGAATTGTGAGCGGATAACAATTCCCCTCTAGAAATAATTTTGTTTAACTTTAAGAA
GGAGATATACATATGACACAGTTCGAGGGCTTTACCAACCTGTATCAGGTGAGCAAGACACTGCGGTTTG
AGCTGATCCCACAGGGCAAGACCCTGAAGCACATCCAGGAGCAGGGCTTCATCGAGGAGGACAAGGCCCG
CAATGATCACTACAAGGAGCTGAAGCCCATCATCGATCGGATCTACAAGACCTATGCCGACCAGTGCCTG
CAGCTGGTGCAGCTGGATTGGGAGAACCTGAGCGCCGCCATCGACTCCTATAGAAAGGAGAAAACCGAGG
AGACAAGGAACGCCCTGATCGAGGAGCAGGCCACATATCGCAATGCCATCCACGACTACTTCATCGGCCG
GACAGACAACCTGACCGATGCCATCAATAAGAGACACGCCGAGATCTACAAGGGCCTGTTCAAGGCCGAG
CTGTTTAATGGCAAGGTGCTGAAGCAGCTGGGCACCGTGACCACAACCGAGCACGAGAACGCCCTGCTGC
GGAGCTTCGACAAGTTTACAACCTACTTCTCCGGCTTTTATGAGAACAGGAAGAACGTGTTCAGCGCCGA
GGATATCAGCACAGCCATCCCACACCGCATCGTGCAGGACAACTTCCCCAAGTTTAAGGAGAATTGTCAC
ATCTTCACACGCCTGATCACCGCCGTGCCCAGCCTGCGGGAGCACTTTGAGAACGTGAAGAAGGCCATCG
GCATCTTCGTGAGCACCTCCATCGAGGAGGTGTTTTCCTTCCCTTTTTATAACCAGCTGCTGACACAGAC
CCAGATCGACCTGTATAACCAGCTGCTGGGAGGAATCTCTCGGGAGGCAGGCACCGAGAAGATCAAGGGC
CTGAACGAGGTGCTGAATCTGGCCATCCAGAAGAATGATGAGACAGCCCACATCATCGCCTCCCTGCCAC
ACAGATTCATCCCCCTGTTTAAGCAGATCCTGTCCGATAGGAACACCCTGTCTTTCATCCTGGAGGAGTT
TAAGAGCGACGAGGAAGTGATCCAGTCCTTCTGCAAGTACAAGACACTGCTGAGAAACGAGAACGTGCTG
GAGACAGCCGAGGCCCTGTTTAACGAGCTGAACAGCATCGACCTGACACACATCTTCATCAGCCACAAGA
AGCTGGAGACAATCAGCAGCGCCCTGTGCGACCACTGGGATACACTGAGGAATGCCCTGTATGAGCGGAG
AATCTCCGAGCTGACAGGCAAGATCACCAAGTCTGCCAAGGAGAAGGTGCAGCGCAGCCTGAAGCACGAG
GATATCAACCTGCAGGAGATCATCTCTGCCGCAGGCAAGGAGCTGAGCGAGGCCTTCAAGCAGAAAACCA
GCGAGATCCTGTCCCACGCACACGCCGCCCTGGATCAGCCACTGCCTACAACCCTGAAGAAGCAGGAGGA
GAAGGAGATCCTGAAGTCTCAGCTGGACAGCCTGCTGGGCCTGTACCACCTGCTGGACTGGTTTGCCGTG
GATGAGTCCAACGAGGTGGACCCCGAGTTCTCTGCCCGGCTGACCGGCATCAAGCTGGAGATGGAGCCTT
CTCTGAGCTTCTACAACAAGGCCAGAAATTATGCCACCAAGAAGCCCTACTCCGTGGAGAAGTTCAAGCT
GAACTTTCAGATGCCTACACTGGCCTCTGGCTGGGACGTGAATAAGGAGAAGAACAATGGCGCCATCCTG
TTTGTGAAGAACGGCCTGTACTATCTGGGCATCATGCCAAAGCAGAAGGGCAGGTATAAGGCCCTGAGCT
TCGAGCCCACAGAGAAAACCAGCGAGGGCTTTGATAAGATGTACTATGACTACTTCCCTGATGCCGCCAA
GATGATCCCAAAGTGCAGCACCCAGCTGAAGGCCGTGACAGCCCACTTTCAGACCCACACAACCCCCATC
CTGCTGTCCAACAATTTCATCGAGCCTCTGGAGATCACAAAGGAGATCTACGACCTGAACAATCCTGAGA
AGGAGCCAAAGAAGTTTCAGACAGCCTACGCCAAGAAAACCGGCGACCAGAAGGGCTACAGAGAGGCCCT
GTGCAAGTGGATCGACTTCACAAGGGATTTTCTGTCCAAGTATACCAAGACAACCTCTATCGATCTGTCT
AGCCTGCGGCCATCCTCTCAGTATAAGGACCTGGGCGAGTACTATGCCGAGCTGAATCCCCTGCTGTACC
ACATCAGCTTCCAGAGAATCGCCGAGAAGGAGATCATGGATGCCGTGGAGACAGGCAAGCTGTACCTGTT
CCAGATCTATAACAAGGACTTTGCCAAGGGCCACCACGGCAAGCCTAATCTGCACACACTGTATTGGACC
GGCCTGTTTTCTCCAGAGAACCTGGCCAAGACAAGCATCAAGCTGAATGGCCAGGCCGAGCTGTTCTACC
GCCCTAAGTCCAGGATGAAGAGGATGGCACACCGGCTGGGAGAGAAGATGCTGAACAAGAAGCTGAAGGA
TCAGAAAACCCCAATCCCCGACACCCTGTACCAGGAGCTGTACGACTATGTGAATCACAGACTGTCCCAC
GACCTGTCTGATGAGGCCAGGGCCCTGCTGCCCAACGTGATCACCAAGGAGGTGTCTCACGAGATCATCA
AGGATAGGCGCTTTACCAGCGACAAGTTCTTTTTCCACGTGCCTATCACACTGAACTATCAGGCCGCCAA
TTCCCCATCTAAGTTCAACCAGAGGGTGAATGCCTACCTGAAGGAGCACCCCGAGACACCTATCATCGGC
ATCGATCGGGGCGAGAGAAACCTGATCTATATCACAGTGATCGACTCCACCGGCAAGATCCTGGAGCAGC
GGAGCCTGAACACCATCCAGCAGTTTGATTACCAGAAGAAGCTGGACAACAGGGAGAAGGAGAGGGTGGC
AGCAAGGCAGGCCTGGTCTGTGGTGGGCACAATCAAGGATCTGAAGCAGGGCTATCTGAGCCAGGTCATC
CACGAGATCGTGGACCTGATGATCCACTACCAGGCCGTGGTGGTGCTGGAGAACCTGAATTTCGGCTTTA
AGAGCAAGAGGACCGGCATCGCCGAGAAGGCCGTGTACCAGCAGTTCGAGAAGATGCTGATCGATAAGCT
GAATTGCCTGGTGCTGAAGGACTATCCAGCAGAGAAAGTGGGAGGCGTGCTGAACCCATACCAGCTGACA
GACCAGTTCACCTCCTTTGCCAAGATGGGCACCCAGTCTGGCTTCCTGTTTTACGTGCCTGCCCCATATA
CATCTAAGATCGATCCCCTGACCGGCTTCGTGGACCCCTTCGTGTGGAAAACCATCAAGAATCACGAGAG
CCGCAAGCACTTCCTGGAGGGCTTCGACTTTCTGCACTACGACGTGAAAACCGGCGACTTCATCCTGCAC
TTTAAGATGAACAGAAATCTGTCCTTCCAGAGGGGCCTGCCCGGCTTTATGCCTGCATGGGATATCGTGT
TCGAGAAGAACGAGACACAGTTTGACGCCAAGGGCACCCCTTTCATCGCCGGCAAGAGAATCGTGCCAGT
GATCGAGAATCACAGATTCACCGGCAGATACCGGGACCTGTATCCTGCCAACGAGCTGATCGCCCTGCTG
GAGGAGAAGGGCATCGTGTTCAGGGATGGCTCCAACATCCTGCCAAAGCTGCTGGAGAATGACGATTCTC
ACGCCATCGACACCATGGTGGCCCTGATCCGCAGCGTGCTGCAGATGCGGAACTCCAATGCCGCCACAGG
CGAGGACTATATCAACAGCCCCGTGCGCGATCTGAATGGCGTGTGCTTCGACTCCCGGTTTCAGAACCCA
GAGTGGCCCATGGACGCCGATGCCAATGGCGCCTACCACATCGCCCTGAAGGGCCAGCTGCTGCTGAATC
ACCTGAAGGAGAGCAAGGATCTGAAGCTGCAGAACGGCATCTCCAATCAGGACTGGCTGGCCTACATCCA
GGAGCTGCGCAACAAAAGGCCGGCGGCCACGAAAAAGGCCGGCCAGGCAAAAAAGAAAAAGGGATCCTAC
CCATACGATGTTCCAGATTACGCTTATCCCTACGACGTGCCTGATTATGCATACCCATATGATGTCCCCG
ACTATGCCCCGGCAGCTAAGAGGGTGAAACTGGATGGCGGTAGCGGCGGAGGCCCCGCCGCCAAGCGCGT
GAAGCTGGACCTCGAGCACCACCACCACCACCACTGAGATCCGGCTGCTAACAAAGCCCGAAAGGAAGCT
GAGTTGGCTGCTGCCACCGCTGAGCAATAACTAGCATAACCCCTTGGGGCCTCTAAACGGGTCTTGAGGG
GTTTTTTGCTGAAAGGAGGAACTATATCCGGATTGGCGAATGGG
[124 nt withheld, positions 5785-5908]
C
[91 nt withheld, positions 5910-6000]
A
[49 nt withheld, positions 6002-6050]
CCTTTGACGTTGGAGTCCACGTTCTTT
[37 nt withheld, positions 6078-6114]
ACCCTATCTCGGTCTATTCTTTTGATTTATAAGGGATTTTGCCGATTTCGGCCTATTGGTTAAAAAATGA
GCTGATTTAACAAAAATTTAACGCGAATTTTAACAAAATATTAACGCTTACAATTTAGGTGGCACTTTTC
GGGGAAATGTGCGCGGAACCCCTATTTGTTTATTTTTCTAAATACATTCAAATATGTATCCGCTCATGAG
ACAATAACCCTGATAAATGCTTCAATAATATTGAAAAAGGAAGAGTATGAGTATTCAACATTTCCGTGTC
GCCCTTATTCCCTTTTTTGCGGCATTTTGCCTTCCTGTTTTTGCTCACCCAGAAACGCTGGTGAAAGTAA
AAGATGCTGAAGATCAGTTGGGTGCACGAGTGGGTTACATCGAACTGGATCTCAACAGCGGTAAGATCCT
TGAGAGTTTTCGCCCCGAAGAACGTTTTCCAATGATGAGCACTTTTAAAGTTCTGCTATGTGGCGCGGTA
TTATCCCGTATTGACGCCGGGCAAGAGCAACTCGGTCGCCGCATACACTATTCTCAGAATGACTTGGTTG
AGTACTCACCAGTCACAGAAAAGCATCTTACGGATGGCATGACAGTAAGAGAATTATGCAGTGCTGCCAT
AACCATGAGTGATAACACTGCGGCCAACTTACTTCTGACAACGATCGGAGGACCGAAGGAGCTAACCGCT
TTTTTGCACAACATGGGGGATCATGTAACTCGCCTTGATCGTTGGGAACCGGAGCTGAATGAAGCCATAC
CAAACGACGAGCGTGACACCACGATGCCTGCAGCAATGGCAACAACGTTGCGCAAACTATTAACTGGCGA
ACTACTTACTCTAGCTTCCCGGCAACAATTAATAGACTGGATGGAGGCGGATAAAGTTGCAGGACCACTT
CTGCGCTCGGCCCTTCCGGCTGGCTGGTTTATTGCTGATAAATCTGGAGCCGGTGAGCGTGGGTCTCGCG
GTATCATTGCAGCACTGGGGCCAGATGGTAAGCCCTCCCGTATCGTAGTTATCTACACGACGGGGAGTCA
GGCAACTATGGATGAACGAAATAGACAGATCGCTGAGATAGGTGCCTCACTGATTAAGCATTGGTAACTG
TCAGACCAAGTTTACTCATATATACTTTAGATTGATTTAAAACTTCATTTTTAATTTAAAAGGATCTAGG
TGAAGATCCTTTTTGATAATCTCATGACCAAAATCCCTTAACGTGAGTTTTCGTTCCACTGAGCGTCAGA
CCCCGTAGAAAAGATCAAAGGATCTTCTTGAGATCCTTTTTTTCTGCGCGTAATCTGCTGCTTGCAAACA
AAAAAACCACCGCTACCAGCGGTGGTTTGTTTGCCGGATCAAGAGCTACCAACTCTTTTTCCGAAGGTAA
CTGGCTTCAGCAGAGCGCAGATACCAAATACTGTCCTTCTAGTGTAGCCGTAGTTAGGCCACCACTTCAA
GAACTCTGTAGCACCGCCTACATACCTCGCTCTGCTAATCCTGTTACCAGTGGCTGCTGCCAGTGGCGAT
AAGTCGTGTCTTACCGGGTTGGACTCAAGACGATAGTTACCGGATAAGGCGCAGCGGTCGGGCTGAACGG
GGGGTTCGTGCACACAGCCCAGCTTGGAGCGAACGACCTACACCGAACTGAGATACCTACAGCGTGAGCT
ATGAGAAAGCGCCACGCTTCCCGAAGGGAGAAAGGCGGACAGGTATCCGGTAAGCGGCAGGGTCGGAACA
GGAGAGCGCACGAGGGAGCTTCCAGGGGGAAACGCCTGGTATCTTTATAGTCCTGTCGGGTTTCGCCACC
TCTGACTTGAGCGTCGATTTTTGTGATGCTCGTCAGGGGGGCGGAGCCTATGGAAAAACGCCAGCAACGC
GGCCTTTTTACGGTTCCTGGCCTTTTGCTGGCCTTTTGCTCACATGTTCTTTCCTGCGTTATCCCCTGAT
TCTGTGGATAACCGTATTACCGCCTTTGAGTGAGCTGATACCGCTCGCCGCAGCCGAACGACCGAGCGCA
GCGAGTCAGTGAGCGAGGAAGCGGAAGAGCGCCTGATGCGGTATTTTCTCCTTACGCATCTGTGCGGTAT
TTCACACCGCAATGGTGCACTCTCAGTACAATCTGCTCTGATGCCGCATAGTTAAGCCAGTATACACTCC
GCTATCGCTACGTGACTGGGTCATGGCTGCGCCCCGACACCCGCCAACACCCGCTGACGCGCCCTGACGG
GCTTGTCTGCTCCCGGCATCCGCTTACAGACAAGCTGTGACCGTCTCCGGGAGCTGCATGTGTCAGAGGT
TTTCACCGTCATCACCGAAACGCGCGAGGCAGCTGCGGTAAAGCTCATCAGCGTGGTCGTGAAGCGATTC
ACAGATGTCTGCCTGTTCATCCGCGTCCAGCTCGTTGAGTTTCTCCAGAAGCGTTAATGTCTGGCTTCTG
ATAAAGCGGGCCATGTTAAGGGCGGTTTTTTCCTGTTTGGTCACTGATGCCTCCGTGTAAGGGGGATTTC
TGTTCATGGGGGTAATGATACCGATGAAACGAGAGAGGATGCTCACGATACGGGTTACTGATGATGAACA
TGCCCGGTTACTGGAACGTTGTGAGGGTAAACAACTGGCGGTATGGATGCGGCGGGACCAGAGAAAAATC
ACTCAGGGTCAATGCCAGCGCTTCGTTAATACAGATGTAGGTGTTCCACAGGGTAGCCAGCAGCATCCTG
CGATGCAGATCCGGAACATAATGGTGCAGGGCGCTGACTTCCGCGTTTCCAGACTTTACGAAACACGGAA
ACCGAAGACCATTCATGTTGTTGCTCAGGTCGCAGACGTTTTGCAGCAGCAGTCGCTTCACGTTCGCTCG
CGTATCGGTGATTCATTCTGCTAACCAGTAAGGCAACCCCGCCAGCCTAGCCGGGTCCTCAACGACAGGA
GCACGATCATGCGCACCCGTGGGGCCGCCATGCCGGCGATAATGGCCTGCTTCTCGCCGAAACGTTTGGT
GGCGGGACCAGTGACGAAGGCTTGAGCGAGGGCGTGCAAGATTCCGAATACCGCAAGCGACAGGCCGATC
ATCGTCGCGCTCCAGCGAAAGCGGTCCTCGCCGAAAATGACCCAGAGCGCTGCCGGCACCTGTCCTACGA
GTTGCATGATAAAGAAGACAGTCATAAGTGCGGCGACGATAGTCATGCCCCGCGCCCACCGGAAGGAGCT
GACTGGGTTGAAGGCTCTCAAGGGCATCGGTCGAGATCCCGGTGCCTAATGAGTGAGCTAACTTACATTA
ATTGCGTTGCGCTCACTGCCCGCTTTCCAGTCGGGAAACCTGTCGTGCCAGCTGCATTAATGAATCGGCC
AACGCGCGGGGAGAGGC
Features (pLannotate 1.2.2; 21 found; start..end, strand, type, name):
   1009..1086    -  promoter       lacI promoter: lacI
   1094..1373    -  CDS            TcR (fragment): tetracycline efflux protein; tet; confers resistance to tetracycline
   1395..1413    +  promoter       T7 promoter: promoter for bacteriophage T7 RNA polymerase
   1414..1438    +  protein_bind   lac operator: The lac repressor binds to the lac operator to inhibit transcription in E. coli. This inhibition can be relieved by adding lactose or isopropyl-β-D-thiogalactopyranoside (IPTG). lac repressor encoded by lacI
   1453..1475    +  RBS            RBS: efficient ribosome binding site from bacteriophage T7 gene 10 (Olins and Rangwala, 1989)
   1483..5403    +  CDS            AsCpf1: CRISPR-associated protein from Acidaminococcus sp. BV3L6 (Zetsche et al., 2015)
   5404..5451    +  CDS            nucleoplasmin NLS: bipartite nuclear localization signal from nucleoplasmin
   5458..5538    +  CDS            3xHA: three tandem HA epitope tags
   5617..5634    +  CDS            9xHis (fragment): 9xHis affinity tag
   5644..5693    +  CDS            SET1 (fragment): solubility-enhancement tag derived from T7 phage gene 10B
   5701..5748    +  terminator     T7 terminator: transcription terminator for bacteriophage T7 RNA polymerase
   5785..6213    +  rep_origin     f1 ori (sequence partly withheld): f1 bacteriophage origin of replication; arrow indicates direction of (+) strand synthesis
   6266..6370    +  promoter       AmpR promoter: bla
   6371..7231    +  CDS            AmpR: β-lactamase; bla; confers resistance to ampicillin, carbenicillin, and related antibiotics
   7402..7990    +  rep_origin     ori: high-copy-number ColE1/pMB1/pBR322/pUC origin of replication
   8176..8315    -  misc_feature   bom: basis of mobility region from pBR322
   8417..8608    -  CDS            rop: Rop protein, which maintains plasmids at low copy number; rop
   8625..9005    +  CDS            YPB1_ECOLX: Protein predicted: Swiss-Prot protein existence level 4. From Escherichia coli.
   9077..9368    -  CDS            TcR (fragment): tetracycline efflux protein; tet; confers resistance to tetracycline
   9383..9404    -  protein_bind   CAP binding site: CAP binding activates transcription in the presence of cAMP. E. coli catabolite activator protein
   9417..1008    -  CDS            lacI (across the origin): lac repressor; lacI; The lac repressor binds to the lac operator to inhibit transcription in E. coli. This inhibition can be relieved by adding lactose or isopropyl-β-D-thiogalactopyranoside (IPTG).
