[The description below was written by a language model from this plasmid's Addgene catalogue record and pLannotate feature annotations shown in this document.]
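Description:
3xNLS-NLP-cMyc-cMyc AspCas12a is a bacterial protein expression plasmid of about 9.5 kb, built on the pET21a backbone to produce a nuclear-localization-optimized Cas12a (Cpf1) nuclease from Acidaminococcus in E. coli. It replicates from a ColE1/pBR322-type origin accompanied by the bom and rop elements. The catalogue lists it as high copy, although rop normally moderates copy number. Selection is by ampicillin through the β-lactamase gene. An f1 origin is also present, along with short tetracycline-resistance gene fragments that are nonfunctional pBR322 remnants of the backbone.

The roughly 4.15 kb insert, introduced by Gibson cloning, sits downstream of a T7 promoter, a lac operator and the T7 gene 10 ribosome binding site, and is followed by the T7 terminator. The plasmid carries its own lacI gene, so transcription stays repressed until induction with IPTG in a host supplying T7 RNA polymerase. The annotated reading frame consists of AsCas12a followed directly by a bipartite nucleoplasmin NLS, a 3xHA epitope block and a C-terminal 6xHis tag for affinity purification. The construct name indicates three NLS elements, one nucleoplasmin-type and two c-Myc-derived. The c-Myc NLS copies were not picked out by the automated annotation, and an unannotated stretch between the HA tags and the His tag could accommodate them, but the record does not confirm their positions. The HA tags are absent from the catalogue fields.

Judging from the associated publication title, the purified protein is intended for studying how NLS composition affects Cas12a genome editing rates in human primary cells.
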