Addgene plasmid #182122: 3xNLS-NLP-cMyc-cMyc AspCas12a
Purpose: pET21a protein expression vector for 3xNLS-NLP-cMyc-cMyc AspCas12a in bacteria
Depositing lab: Scot Wolfe. Depositing organization: University of Massachusetts, Worcester. Publication: Optimization of Nuclear Localization Signal Composition Improves CRISPR-Cas12a Editing Rates in Human Primary Cells. Luk K, Liu P, Zeng J, Wang Y, Maitland SA, Idrizi F, Ponnienselvan K, Iyer S, Zhu LJ, Luban J, Bauer DE, Wolfe SA. GEN Biotechnol. 2022 Jun;1(3):271-284. doi: 10.1089/genbio.2022.0003. Epub 2022 Jun 14. PubMed 38405215.
Backbone
  Vector backbone: pET21a
  Backbone manufacturer: EMD Biosciences
  Backbone size w/o insert (bp): 5343
  Total vector size (bp): 9495
  Vector type: Bacterial Expression
Growth in bacteria
  Bacterial resistance: Ampicillin, 100 μg/mL
  Growth temperature: 37°C
  Growth strain: DH5alpha
  Copy number: High Copy
Gene/Insert
  Gene/Insert name: 3xNLS-NLP-cMyc-cMyc AspCas12a (alt name: 3xNLS AspCas12a)
  Species: Acidaminococcus
  Insert size (bp): 4152
  Promoter: T7
  Tag / fusion protein: 6xHis (C terminal on insert)
  Cloning method: Gibson Cloning
  Sequencing primers: 5′ T7; 3′ T7 Terminator
Terms and licenses: Academic/Nonprofit Terms; Industry Terms: Not Available to Industry
How to cite: 3xNLS-NLP-cMyc-cMyc AspCas12a was a gift from Scot Wolfe (Addgene plasmid # 182122 ; http://n2t.net/addgene:182122 ; RRID:Addgene_182122)
